Addgene plasmid #213414: pcDNA3.1-VcnCS-E1015A-E1021A
Purpose: Vinculin conformation sensor (VcnCS) with both directionally asymmetric, force strengthening (DAFS) variant point mutations (E1015A and E1021A).
Depositing lab: Brenton Hoffman. Depositing organization: Duke University. Publication: Molecular basis and cellular functions of vinculin-actin directional catch bonding. Chirasani VR, Khan MAI, Malavade JN, Dokholyan NV, Hoffman BD, Campbell SL. Nat Commun. 2023 Dec 14;14(1):8300. doi: 10.1038/s41467-023-43779-x. PubMed 38097542.
Backbone
  Vector backbone: pcDNA3.1
  Backbone size w/o insert (bp): 5333
  Total vector size (bp): 9991
  Vector type: Mammalian Expression
Growth in bacteria
  Bacterial resistance: Ampicillin, 100 μg/mL
  Growth temperature: 37°C
  Growth strain: DH5alpha
  Copy number: Unknown
Gene/Insert
  Gene/Insert name: VcnCS-E1015A-E1021A (alt names: VinCS-E1015A-E1021A; VinculinCS-E1015A-E1021A)
  Species: G. gallus (chicken), Synthetic
  Insert size (bp): 4658
  Mutation: Mutated vinculin glutamic acid 1015 and 1021 to alanine (E1015A and E1021A)
  Entrez Gene: VCL (a.k.a. VINC1)
  Promoter: CMV
  Cloning method: Restriction Enzyme; 5′ cloning site HindIII (not destroyed); 3′ cloning site XbaI (not destroyed)
  Sequencing primers: 5′ CMV Forward; 3′ BGH Reverse
Terms and licenses: Academic/Nonprofit Terms; Industry Terms: Not Available to Industry
How to cite: pcDNA3.1-VcnCS-E1015A-E1021A was a gift from Brenton Hoffman (Addgene plasmid # 213414 ; http://n2t.net/addgene:213414 ; RRID:Addgene_213414)
