[The description below was written by a language model from this plasmid's Addgene catalogue record and pLannotate feature annotations shown in this document.]
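Description:
pcDNA3.1-VcnCS-E1015A-E1021A is a mammalian expression plasmid of about 10 kb, built on the pcDNA3.1 backbone, that encodes a mutant form of a vinculin conformation sensor (VcnCS). It is propagated in E. coli through a high-copy ColE1/pUC-type origin and selected with ampicillin via the β-lactamase gene. An f1 origin is also present. The backbone carries an SV40 promoter-driven neomycin phosphotransferase cassette with an SV40 polyadenylation signal, which in principle allows G418 selection of stably transfected mammalian cells.

The roughly 4.7 kb insert, cloned between HindIII and XbaI, is transcribed from the CMV enhancer/promoter and terminated by the bovine growth hormone polyadenylation signal. A T7 promoter lies just upstream of the insert. The coding sequence is based on chicken vinculin (VCL) combined with synthetic elements. The feature table places the cyan fluorescent protein mTFP1 inside the open reading frame, followed by a C-terminal vinculin segment (matched by homology to the Xenopus protein) and then mVenus at the end. The N-terminal vinculin region upstream of mTFP1 is largely unannotated, and short hits there, such as the HIV LTR and gapdh promoter fragments, are probably spurious matches. Placing this cyan and yellow pair on either side of the vinculin tail region fits a FRET-style readout of conformation, although the record does not describe the mechanism.

This variant carries both E1015A and E1021A substitutions, described as directionally asymmetric, force-strengthening (DAFS) variant mutations. It was made for studies of the molecular basis and cellular roles of vinculin–actin directional catch bonding.
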