Features (pLannotate 1.2.2; 23 found; start..end, strand, type, name):
    801..959     +  CDS            ble (fragment): BLE_KLEPN - Experimental evidence at protein level: Swiss-Prot protein existence level 1. Binding protein with a strong affinity to the bleomycin family of antibiotics. Binds to CL990; an antimitotic-antibiotic compound. From Klebsiella pneumoniae.
    954..1075    +  polyA_signal   SV40 poly(A) signal: SV40 polyadenylation signal
   1148..1164    -  protein_bind   lac operator: The lac repressor binds to the lac operator to inhibit transcription in E. coli. This inhibition can be relieved by adding lactose or isopropyl-β-D-thiogalactopyranoside (IPTG). lac repressor encoded by lacI
   1172..1202    -  promoter       lac promoter: promoter for the E. coli lac operon
   1217..1238    -  protein_bind   CAP binding site: CAP binding activates transcription in the presence of cAMP. E. coli catabolite activator protein
   1251..1343    -  CDS            lacI (fragment): lac repressor; lacI; The lac repressor binds to the lac operator to inhibit transcription in E. coli. This inhibition can be relieved by adding lactose or isopropyl-β-D-thiogalactopyranoside (IPTG).
   1526..2114    -  rep_origin     ori: high-copy-number ColE1/pMB1/pBR322/pUC origin of replication
   2285..3145    -  CDS            AmpR: β-lactamase; bla; confers resistance to ampicillin, carbenicillin, and related antibiotics
   3146..3250    -  promoter       AmpR promoter: bla
   3309..3361    -  misc_feature   bom (fragment): basis of mobility region from pBR322
   3516..3895    +  enhancer       CMV enhancer: human cytomegalovirus immediate early enhancer
   3896..4099    +  promoter       CMV promoter: human cytomegalovirus (CMV) immediate early promoter
   4095..4128    +  LTR            5' LTR (truncated) (fragment): truncated 5' long terminal repeat (LTR) from HIV-1
   4144..4162    +  promoter       T7 promoter: promoter for bacteriophage T7 RNA polymerase
   4474..4490    -  promoter       gapdh promoter (fragment): glyceraldehyde-3-phosphate dehydrogenase promoter from Eggerthella lenta
   6856..7563    +  CDS            mTFP1: mTFP1 is a basic (constitutively fluorescent) cyan fluorescent protein published in 2006, derived from Clavularia sp.. It has low acid sensitivity.
   7579..8121    +  CDS            vcl (fragment): VINC_XENLA - Experimental evidence at transcript level: Swiss-Prot protein existence level 2. Involved in cell adhesion. May be involved in the attachment of the actin-based microfilaments to the plasma membrane. From Xenopus laevis (African clawed frog).
   8128..8844    +  CDS            mVenus: mVenus is a basic (constitutively fluorescent) yellow fluorescent protein published in 2006, derived from Aequorea victoria. It is reported to be a rapidly-maturing monomer with moderate acid sensitivity.
   8891..9115    +  polyA_signal   bGH poly(A) signal: bovine growth hormone polyadenylation signal
   9119..9140    +  promoter       SV40 promoter (fragment): SV40 enhancer and early promoter
   9161..9589    +  rep_origin     f1 ori (sequence partly withheld): f1 bacteriophage origin of replication; arrow indicates direction of (+) strand synthesis
   9603..9932    +  promoter       SV40 promoter: SV40 enhancer and early promoter
   9999..777     +  CDS            neo (across the origin): KKA2_KLEPN - Also known as kan, nptII. Experimental evidence at protein level: Swiss-Prot protein existence level 1. Resistance to kanamycin, neomycin, paromomycin, ribostamycin, butirosin and gentamicin B. From Klebsiella pneumoniae.
>Addgene plasmid #213414 | pcDNA3.1-VcnCS-E1015A-E1021A | addgene full sequence | sequence record 422048 | Addgene NGS Result
GGATTGCACGCAGGTTCTCCGGCCGCTTGGGTGGAGAGGCTATTCGGCTATGACTGGGCACAACAGACAA
TCGGCTGCTCTGATGCCGCCGTGTTCCGGCTGTCAGCGCAGGGGCGCCCGGTTCTTTTTGTCAAGACCGA
CCTGTCCGGTGCCCTGAATGAACTGCAGGACGAGGCAGCGCGGCTATCGTGGCTGGCCACGACGGGCGTT
CCTTGCGCAGCTGTGCTCGACGTTGTCACTGAAGCGGGAAGGGACTGGCTGCTATTGGGCGAAGTGCCGG
GGCAGGATCTCCTGTCATCTCACCTTGCTCCTGCCGAGAAAGTATCCATCATGGCTGATGCAATGCGGCG
GCTGCATACGCTTGATCCGGCTACCTGCCCATTCGACCACCAAGCGAAACATCGCATCGAGCGAGCACGT
ACTCGGATGGAAGCCGGTCTTGTCGATCAGGATGATCTGGACGAAGAGCATCAGGGGCTCGCGCCAGCCG
AACTGTTCGCCAGGCTCAAGGCGCGCATGCCCGACGGCGAGGATCTCGTCGTGACCCATGGCGATGCCTG
CTTGCCGAATATCATGGTGGAAAATGGCCGCTTTTCTGGATTCATCGACTGTGGCCGGCTGGGTGTGGCG
GACCGCTATCAGGACATAGCGTTGGCTACCCGTGATATTGCTGAAGAGCTTGGCGGCGAATGGGCTGACC
GCTTCCTCGTGCTTTACGGTATCGCCGCTCCCGATTCGCAGCGCATCGCCTTCTATCGCCTTCTTGACGA
GTTCTTCTGAGCGGGACTCTGGGGTTCGAAATGACCGACCAAGCGACGCCCAACCTGCCATCACGAGATT
TCGATTCCACCGCCGCCTTCTATGAAAGGTTGGGCTTCGGAATCGTTTTCCGGGACGCCGGCTGGATGAT
CCTCCAGCGCGGGGATCTCATGCTGGAGTTCTTCGCCCACCCCAACTTGTTTATTGCAGCTTATAATGGT
TACAAATAAAGCAATAGCATCACAAATTTCACAAATAAAGCATTTTTTTCACTGCATTCTAGTTGTGGTT
TGTCCAAACTCATCAATGTATCTTATCATGTCTGTATACCGTCGACCTCTAGCTAGAGCTTGGCGTAATC
ATGGTCATAGCTGTTTCCTGTGTGAAATTGTTATCCGCTCACAATTCCACACAACATACGAGCCGGAAGC
ATAAAGTGTAAAGCCTGGGGTGCCTAATGAGTGAGCTAACTCACATTAATTGCGTTGCGCTCACTGCCCG
CTTTCCAGTCGGGAAACCTGTCGTGCCAGCTGCATTAATGAATCGGCCAACGCGCGGGGAGAGGCGGTTT
GCGTATTGGGCGCTCTTCCGCTTCCTCGCTCACTGACTCGCTGCGCTCGGTCGTTCGGCTGCGGCGAGCG
GTATCAGCTCACTCAAAGGCGGTAATACGGTTATCCACAGAATCAGGGGATAACGCAGGAAAGAACATGT
GAGCAAAAGGCCAGCAAAAGGCCAGGAACCGTAAAAAGGCCGCGTTGCTGGCGTTTTTCCATAGGCTCCG
CCCCCCTGACGAGCATCACAAAAATCGACGCTCAAGTCAGAGGTGGCGAAACCCGACAGGACTATAAAGA
TACCAGGCGTTTCCCCCTGGAAGCTCCCTCGTGCGCTCTCCTGTTCCGACCCTGCCGCTTACCGGATACC
TGTCCGCCTTTCTCCCTTCGGGAAGCGTGGCGCTTTCTCATAGCTCACGCTGTAGGTATCTCAGTTCGGT
GTAGGTCGTTCGCTCCAAGCTGGGCTGTGTGCACGAACCCCCCGTTCAGCCCGACCGCTGCGCCTTATCC
GGTAACTATCGTCTTGAGTCCAACCCGGTAAGACACGACTTATCGCCACTGGCAGCAGCCACTGGTAACA
GGATTAGCAGAGCGAGGTATGTAGGCGGTGCTACAGAGTTCTTGAAGTGGTGGCCTAACTACGGCTACAC
TAGAAGAACAGTATTTGGTATCTGCGCTCTGCTGAAGCCAGTTACCTTCGGAAAAAGAGTTGGTAGCTCT
TGATCCGGCAAACAAACCACCGCTGGTAGCGGTGGTTTTTTTGTTTGCAAGCAGCAGATTACGCGCAGAA
AAAAAGGATCTCAAGAAGATCCTTTGATCTTTTCTACGGGGTCTGACGCTCAGTGGAACGAAAACTCACG
TTAAGGGATTTTGGTCATGAGATTATCAAAAAGGATCTTCACCTAGATCCTTTTAAATTAAAAATGAAGT
TTTAAATCAATCTAAAGTATATATGAGTAAACTTGGTCTGACAGTTACCAATGCTTAATCAGTGAGGCAC
CTATCTCAGCGATCTGTCTATTTCGTTCATCCATAGTTGCCTGACTCCCCGTCGTGTAGATAACTACGAT
ACGGGAGGGCTTACCATCTGGCCCCAGTGCTGCAATGATACCGCGAGACCCACGCTCACCGGCTCCAGAT
TTATCAGCAATAAACCAGCCAGCCGGAAGGGCCGAGCGCAGAAGTGGTCCTGCAACTTTATCCGCCTCCA
TCCAGTCTATTAATTGTTGCCGGGAAGCTAGAGTAAGTAGTTCGCCAGTTAATAGTTTGCGCAACGTTGT
TGCCATTGCTACAGGCATCGTGGTGTCACGCTCGTCGTTTGGTATGGCTTCATTCAGCTCCGGTTCCCAA
CGATCAAGGCGAGTTACATGATCCCCCATGTTGTGCAAAAAAGCGGTTAGCTCCTTCGGTCCTCCGATCG
TTGTCAGAAGTAAGTTGGCCGCAGTGTTATCACTCATGGTTATGGCAGCACTGCATAATTCTCTTACTGT
CATGCCATCCGTAAGATGCTTTTCTGTGACTGGTGAGTACTCAACCAAGTCATTCTGAGAATAGTGTATG
CGGCGACCGAGTTGCTCTTGCCCGGCGTCAATACGGGATAATACCGCGCCACATAGCAGAACTTTAAAAG
TGCTCATCATTGGAAAACGTTCTTCGGGGCGAAAACTCTCAAGGATCTTACCGCTGTTGAGATCCAGTTC
GATGTAACCCACTCGTGCACCCAACTGATCTTCAGCATCTTTTACTTTCACCAGCGTTTCTGGGTGAGCA
AAAACAGGAAGGCAAAATGCCGCAAAAAAGGGAATAAGGGCGACACGGAAATGTTGAATACTCATACTCT
TCCTTTTTCAATATTATTGAAGCATTTATCAGGGTTATTGTCTCATGAGCGGATACATATTTGAATGTAT
TTAGAAAAATAAACAAATAGGGGTTCCGCGCACATTTCCCCGAAAAGTGCCACCTGACGTCGACGGATCG
GGAGATCTCCCGATCCCCTATGGTGCACTCTCAGTACAATCTGCTCTGATGCCGCATAGTTAAGCCAGTA
TCTGCTCCCTGCTTGTGTGTTGGAGGTCGCTGAGTAGTGCGCGAGCAAAATTTAAGCTACAACAAGGCAA
GGCTTGACCGACAATTGCATGAAGAATCTGCTTAGGGTTAGGCGTTTTGCGCTGCTTCGCGATGTACGGG
CCAGATATACGCGTTGACATTGATTATTGACTAGTTATTAATAGTAATCAATTACGGGGTCATTAGTTCA
TAGCCCATATATGGAGTTCCGCGTTACATAACTTACGGTAAATGGCCCGCCTGGCTGACCGCCCAACGAC
CCCCGCCCATTGACGTCAATAATGACGTATGTTCCCATAGTAACGCCAATAGGGACTTTCCATTGACGTC
AATGGGTGGAGTATTTACGGTAAACTGCCCACTTGGCAGTACATCAAGTGTATCATATGCCAAGTACGCC
CCCTATTGACGTCAATGACGGTAAATGGCCCGCCTGGCATTATGCCCAGTACATGACCTTATGGGACTTT
CCTACTTGGCAGTACATCTACGTATTAGTCATCGCTATTACCATGGTGATGCGGTTTTGGCAGTACATCA
ATGGGCGTGGATAGCGGTTTGACTCACGGGGATTTCCAAGTCTCCACCCCATTGACGTCAATGGGAGTTT
GTTTTGGCACCAAAATCAACGGGACTTTCCAAAATGTCGTAACAACTCCGCCCCATTGACGCAAATGGGC
GGTAGGCGTGTACGGTGGGAGGTCTATATAAGCAGAGCTCTCTGGCTAACTAGAGAACCCACTGCTTACT
GGCTTATCGAAATTAATACGACTCACTATAGGGAGACCCAAGCTGGCTAGCGTTTAAACTTAAGCTTGCC
ATGCCCGTCTTCCACACGCGCACCATCGAGAGCATCTTGGAGCCCGTGGCTCAGCAGATCTCCCACCTGG
TCATCATGCACGAGGAGGGGGAGGTAGACGGCAAGGCCATCCCGGACCTCACCGCCCCCGTGTCGGCCGT
GCAGGCCGCTGTCAGCAACCTGGTGCGGGTTGGAAAAGAAACTGTGCAGACAACAGAAGACCAGATCTTG
AAAAGGGATATGCCACCAGCATTCATCAAAGTAGAGAATGCCTGCACCAAGCTCGTTCGAGCAGCCCAGA
TGCTGCAAGCAGATCCTTATTCAGTACCAGCTCGTGACTACCTAATTGATGGATCAAGAGGCATCCTTTC
TGGAACATCAGACTTACTTCTGACATTTGATGAAGCGGAGGTCCGTAAAATCATCCGTGTCTGCAAAGGA
ATATTGGAATATCTGACTGTGGCAGAAGTAGTAGAGACTATGGAGGATTTGGTGACATATACAAAGAATC
TAGGGCCAGGAATGACAAAGATGGCGAAAATGATCGATGAGAGACAACAGGAATTAACTCATCAGGAACA
TAGGGTTATGCTGGTGAACTCCATGAATACTGTGAAGGAGCTATTGCCTGTACTTATTTCAGCTATGAAG
ATCTTTGTAACCACAAAAAACACTAAAAGCCAGGGAATAGAAGAGGCCTTGAAAAATCGCAATTTCACAG
TAGAGAAAATGAGTGCTGAGATAAATGAAATAATCCGTGTATTACAACTCACTTCCTGGGATGAAGATGC
CTGGGCCAGCAAGGACACTGAAGCCATGAAAAGAGCTTTAGCCCTAATAGATTCAAAGATGAACCAGGCA
AAAGGCTGGCTGAGAGATCCAAACGCACCTCCAGGGGATGCTGGTGAGCAAGCAATAAGGCAGATCCTTG
ATGAAGCTGGAAAAGCAGGAGAATTGTGTGCAGGCAAAGAACGCAGGGAGATTCTGGGAACATGCAAAAC
TTTGGGCCAAATGACTGATCAACTTGCTGATCTCCGAGCTAGAGGACAGGGTGCTACACCGATGGCAATG
CAGAAGGCACAGCAGGTGTCACAAGGCCTGGATTTGCTCACTGCAAAAGTGGAGAATGCAGCCCGGAAAT
TGGAGGCCATGACAAACTCTAAGCAGGCTATTGCAAAGAAGATTGATGCTGCTCAGAACTGGCTTGCGGA
TCCCAACGGCGGAAGTGAAGGAGAAGAACACATTCGAGGAATTATGTCTGAAGCAAGGAAAGTTGCAGAA
TTGTGTGAGGAGCCTAAAGAAAGAGATGATATCCTTCGCTCCTTGGGGGAAATCTCTGCTCTGACAGCTA
AGCTGTCAGATCTGCGACGACATGGGAAAGGCGACTCTCCTGAGGCCCGTGCATTGGCCAAGCAAATAGC
TACATCACTTCAGAACTTACAGTCCAAAACAAACAGAGCTGTAGCAAATACTAGGCCAGTTAAAGCTGCT
GTCCATTTGGAGGGCAAGATTGAGCAAGCCCAGAGGTGGATAGATAATCCTACAGTTGATGATCGGGGAG
TAGGCCAGGCAGCAATTCGGGGTTTGGTTGCAGAAGGTCGTCGTCTAGCCAATGTCATGATGGGACCTTA
TCGTCAGGACCTGCTTGCCAAATGTGACCGTGTAGACCAGCTGGCTGCTCAGCTTGCTGACCTTGCAGCA
AGAGGGGAAGGAGAGTCTCCTCAGGCTAGGGCAATTGCTGCTCAGCTTCAGGACTCCCTGAAGGATCTCA
AAGCACGGATGCAAGAAGCAATGACCCAGGAGGTGTCTGATGTTTTCAGTGACACTACAACCCCTATTAA
GTTGTTAGCAGTAGCAGCCACTGCTCCTTCTGATACTCCCAATAGAGAAGAGGTGTTTGAAGAAAGAGCA
GCAAATTTTGAAAACCATGCTGCTAGACTGGGAGCAACAGCAGAAAAAGCAGCTGCAGTTGGAACTGCTA
ATAAAACTACTGTGGAAGGCATTCAGGCAACAGTCAAATCTGCAAGGGAGCTTACACCACAGGTAGTATC
GGCTGCTCGAATCCTCCTGAGAAATCCTGGAAATCAAGCTGCTTATGAGCATTTTGAGACAATGAAAAAC
CAATGGATTGATAATGTAGAAAAGATGACAGGGCTGGTGGATGAGGCCATCGATACCAAGTCTCTGTTGG
ATGCATCAGAAGAGGCTATTAAGAAGGATCTTGATAAATGTAAAGTTGCAATGGCCAATATGCAACCTCA
GATGCTGGTAGCTGGAGCCACCAGCATTGCTAGACGAGCGAACCGCATCCTGCTTGTGGCAAAACGGGAG
GTTGAAAATTCAGAAGACCCTAAATTCAGGGAGGCTGTTAAAGCAGCTTCTGATGAGCTGAGCAAAACCA
TATCACCGATGGTAATGGATGCTAAAGCTGTAGCAGGAAATATCTCTGATCCTGGTTTGCAGAAGAGTTT
CTTGGATTCTGGATACAGGATTCTGGGAGCTGTGGCCAAAGTCAGAGAAGCCTTTCAGCCTCAGGAGCCA
GACTTTCCCCCTCCTCCTCCTGACCTAGAGCATCTCCATCTGACTGATGAGCTTGCTCCTCCAAAACCAC
CACTTCCAGAAGGTGAGGTTCCCCCACCCAGACCACCACCCCCTGAAGAAAAAGATGAGGTCGAGATGGT
GAGCAAGGGCGAGGAGACCACAATGGGCGTAATCAAGCCCGACATGAAGATCAAGCTGAAGATGGAGGGC
AACGTGAATGGCCACGCCTTCGTGATCGAGGGCGAGGGCGAGGGCAAGCCCTACGACGGCACCAACACCA
TCAACCTGGAGGTGAAGGAGGGAGCCCCCCTGCCCTTCTCCTACGACATTCTGACCACCGCGTTCGCCTA
CGGCAACAGGGCCTTCACCAAGTACCCCGACGACATCCCCAACTACTTCAAGCAGTCCTTCCCCGAGGGC
TACTCTTGGGAGCGCACCATGACCTTCGAGGACAAGGGCATCGTGAAGGTGAAGTCCGACATCTCCATGG
AGGAGGACTCCTTCATCTACGAGATACACCTCAAGGGCGAGAACTTCCCCCCCAACGGCCCCGTGATGCA
GAAGAAGACCACCGGCTGGGACGCCTCCACCGAGAGGATGTACGTGCGCGACGGCGTGCTGAAGGGCGAC
GTCAAGCACAAGCTGCTGCTGGAGGGCGGCGGCCACCACCGCGTTGACTTCAAGACCATCTACAGGGCCA
AGAAGGCGGTGAAGCTGCCCGACTATCACTTTGTGGACCACCGCATCGAGATCCTGAACCACGACAAGGA
CTACAACAAGGTGACCGTTTACGAGAGCGCCGTGGCCCGCAACTCCACCGACGGCATGGACGAGCTGTAC
AAGGCGGCCGCGGAGTTCCCAGAGCAGAAAGCAGGAGAAGCTATTAATCAGCCCATGATGATGGCTGCTA
GGCAGTTGCATGACGAGGCTCGGAAATGGTCTAGCAAGGGTAACGACATCATTGCTGCTGCTAAACGAAT
GGCGCTGCTCATGGCTGAGATGTCACGCCTGGTGCGAGGAGGCAGCGGAAACAAGCGTGCCCTCATCCAG
TGTGCAAAAGATATTGCTAAGGCATCGGATGAAGTCACTCGATTGGCCAAAGAGGTGGCCAAGCAATGTA
CTGATAAACGCATTAGAACAAACCTCTTACAGGTCTGTGAGCGAATCCCAACCATCAGCACGCAGCTCAA
AATTCTTTCCACAGTGAAAGCTACCATGCTGGGCAGGACTAACATCAGCGATGAAGCTTCAGAACAGGCA
ACTGCCATGTTGGTTCATAACGCCCAGAACCTCATGCAGTCTGTGAAGGAAACTGTGAGAGAAGCTGAAG
CAGCATCCATTAAGATAAGAACAGATGCCGGATTCACTCTGCGCTGGGTCAGAAAGACCCCATGGTATCA
GGAATTCATGGTGAGCAAGGGCGAGGAGCTGTTCACCGGGGTGGTGCCCATCCTGGTCGAGCTGGACGGC
GACGTAAACGGCCACAAGTTCAGCGTGTCCGGCGAGGGCGAGGGCGATGCCACCTACGGCAAGCTGACCC
TGAAGCTGATCTGCACCACCGGCAAGCTGCCCGTGCCCTGGCCCACCCTCGTGACCACCCTGGGCTACGG
CCTGCAGTGCTTCGCCCGCTACCCCGACCACATGAAGCAGCACGACTTCTTCAAGTCCGCCATGCCCGAA
GGCTACGTCCAGGAGCGCACCATCTTCTTCAAGGACGACGGCAACTACAAGACCCGCGCCGAGGTGAAGT
TCGAGGGCGACACCCTGGTGAACCGCATCGAGCTGAAGGGCATCGACTTCAAGGAGGACGGCAACATCCT
GGGGCACAAGCTGGAGTACAACTACAACAGCCACAACGTCTATATCACCGCCGACAAGCAGAAGAACGGC
ATCAAGGCCAACTTCAAGATCCGCCACAACATCGAGGACGGCGGCGTGCAGCTCGCCGACCACTACCAGC
AGAACACCCCCATCGGCGACGGCCCCGTGCTGCTGCCCGACAACCACTACCTGAGCTACCAGTCCAAACT
GAGCAAAGACCCCAACGAGAAGCGCGATCACATGGTCCTGCTGGAGTTCGTGACCGCCGCCGGGATCACT
CTCGGCATGGACGAGCTGTACAAGTAAATCGATTCTAGAGGGCCCGTTTAAACCCGCTGATCAGCCTCGA
CTGTGCCTTCTAGTTGCCAGCCATCTGTTGTTTGCCCCTCCCCCGTGCCTTCCTTGACCCTGGAAGGTGC
CACTCCCACTGTCCTTTCCTAATAAAATGAGGAAATTGCATCGCATTGTCTGAGTAGGTGTCATTCTATT
CTGGGGGGTGGGGTGGGGCAGGACAGCAAGGGGGAGGATTGGGAAGACAATAGCAGGCATGCTGGGGATG
CGGTGGGCTCTATGGCTTCTGAGGCGGAAAGAACCAGCTGGGGCTCTAGGGGGTATCCCC
[124 nt withheld, positions 9161-9284]
C
[91 nt withheld, positions 9286-9376]
A
[49 nt withheld, positions 9378-9426]
CCTTTGACGTTGGAGTCCACGTTCTTT
[37 nt withheld, positions 9454-9490]
ACCCTATCTCGGTCTATTCTTTTGATTTATAAGGGATTTTGCCGATTTCGGCCTATTGGTTAAAAAATGA
GCTGATTTAACAAAAATTTAACGCGAATTAATTCTGTGGAATGTGTGTCAGTTAGGGTGTGGAAAGTCCC
CAGGCTCCCCAGCAGGCAGAAGTATGCAAAGCATGCATCTCAATTAGTCAGCAACCAGGTGTGGAAAGTC
CCCAGGCTCCCCAGCAGGCAGAAGTATGCAAAGCATGCATCTCAATTAGTCAGCAACCATAGTCCCGCCC
CTAACTCCGCCCATCCCGCCCCTAACTCCGCCCAGTTCCGCCCATTCTCCGCCCCATGGCTGACTAATTT
TTTTTATTTATGCAGAGGCCGAGGCCGCCTCTGCCTCTGAGCTATTCCAGAAGTAGTGAGGAGGCTTTTT
TGGAGGCCTAGGCTTTTGCAAAAAGCTCCCGGGAGCTTGTATATCCATTTTCGGATCTGATCAAGAGACA
GGATGAGGATCGTTTCGCATGATTGAACAAGAT
